>Addgene plasmid #152708 | pGBW-m4133945 | depositor full sequence | sequence record 295720 | Full Sequence
CACCATGATAGCCTCAGAGTTTAGTTCCCTTCCATCATATGCAGCTTTTGCTACTGCTCAAGAAGCTTAT
GAGCAGGCTGTTGCTAATGGTGATTCTGAAGTTGTTCTTAAAAAGTTGAAGAAGTCTTTGAATGTGGCTA
AATCTGAATTTGACCGTGATGCAGCCATGCAACGTAAGTTGGAAAAGATGGCTGATCAAGCTATGACCCA
AATGTATAAACAGGCTAGATCTGAGGACAAGAGGGCAAAAGTTACTAGTGCTATGCAGACAATGCTTTTC
ACTATGCTTAGAAAGTTGGATAATGATGCACTCAACAACATTATCAACAATGCAAGAGATGGTTGTGTTC
CCTTGAACATAATACCTCTTACAACAGCAGCCAAACTAATGGTTGTCATACCAGACTATAACACATATAA
AAATACGTGTGATGGTACAACATTTACTTATGCATCAGCATTGTGGGAAATCCAACAGGTTGTAGATGCA
GATAGTAAAATTGTTCAACTTAGTGAAATTAGTATGGACAATTCACCTAATTTAGCATGGCCTCTTATTG
TAACAGCTTTAAGGGCCAATTCTGCTGTCAAATTAGAAAACCTTTACTTTCAGTCGAAAGAAACCGCGGC
AGCTAAGTTCGAGAGGCAGCACATGGACAGTTAAGCTAGCTTGACTGACTGAGATACAGCGTACCTTCAG
CTCACAGACATGATAAGATACATTGATGAGTTTGGACAAACCACAACTAGAATGCAGTGAAAAAAATGCT
TTATTTGTGAAATTTGTGATGCTATTGCTTTATTTGTAACCATTATAAGCTGCAATAAACAAGTTAACAA
CAACAATTGCATTCATTTTATGTTTCAGGTTCAGGGGGAGGTGTGGGAGGTTTTTTAAAGCAAGTAAAAC
CTCTACAAATGTGGTATTGGCCCATCTCTATCGGTATCGTAGCATAACCCCTTGGGGCCTCTAAACGGGT
CTTGAGGGGTTTTTTGTGCCCCTCGGGCCGGATTGCTATCTACCGGCATTGGCGCAGAAAAAAATGCCTG
ATGCGACGCTGCGCGTCTTATACTCCCACATATGCCAGATTCAGCAACGGATACGGCTTCCCCAACTTGC
CCACTTCCATACGTGTCCTCCTTACCAGAAATTTATCCTTAAGGTCGTCAGCTATCCTGCAGGCGATCTC
TCGATTTCGATCAAGACATTCCTTTAATGGTCTTTTCTGGACACCACTAGGGGTCAGAAGTAGTTCATCA
AACTTTCTTCCCTCCCTAATCTCATTGGTTACCTTGGGCTATCGAAACTTAATTAACCAGTCAAGTCAGC
TACTTGGCGAGATCGACTTGTCTGGGTTTCGACTACGCTCAGAATTGCGTCAGTCAAGTTCGATCTGGTC
CTTGCTATTGCACCCGTTCTCCGATTACGAGTTTCATTTAAATCATGTGAGCAAAAGGCCAGCAAAAGGC
CAGGAACCGTAAAAAGGCCGCGTTGCTGGCGTTTTTCCATAGGCTCCGCCCCCCTGACGAGCATCACAAA
AATCGACGCTCAAGTCAGAGGTGGCGAAACCCGACAGGACTATAAAGATACCAGGCGTTTCCCCCTGGAA
GCTCCCTCGTGCGCTCTCCTGTTCCGACCCTGCCGCTTACCGGATACCTGTCCGCCTTTCTCCCTTCGGG
AAGCGTGGCGCTTTCTCATAGCTCACGCTGTAGGTATCTCAGTTCGGTGTAGGTCGTTCGCTCCAAGCTG
GGCTGTGTGCACGAACCCCCCGTTCAGCCCGACCGCTGCGCCTTATCCGGTAACTATCGTCTTGAGTCCA
ACCCGGTAAGACACGACTTATCGCCACTGGCAGCAGCCACTGGTAACAGGATTAGCAGAGCGAGGTATGT
AGGCGGTGCTACAGAGTTCTTGAAGTGGTGGCCTAACTACGGCTACACTAGAAGAACAGTATTTGGTATC
TGCGCTCTGCTGAAGCCAGTTACCTTCGGAAAAAGAGTTGGTAGCTCTTGATCCGGCAAACAAACCACCG
CTGGTAGCGGTGGTTTTTTTGTTTGCAAGCAGCAGATTACGCGCAGAAAAAAAGGATCTCAAGAAGATCC
TTTGATCTTTTCTACGGGGTCTGACGCTCAGTGGAACGAAAACTCACGTTAAGGGATTTTGGTCATGAGA
TTATCAAAAAGGATCTTCACCTAGATCCTTTTAAATTAAAAATGAAGTTTTAAATCAATCTAAAGTATAT
ATGAGTAAACTTGGTCTGACAGTTACCAATGCTTAATCAGTGAGGCACCTATCTCAGCGATCTGTCTATT
TCGTTCATCCATAGTTGCATTTAAATTTCCGAACTCTCCAAGGCCCTCGTCGGAAAATCTTCAAACCTTT
CGTCCGATCCATCTTGCAGGCTACCTCTCGAACGAACTATCGCAAGTCTCTTGGCCGGCCTTGCGCCTTG
GCTATTGCTTGGCAGCGCCTATCGCCAGGTATTACTCCAATCCCGAATATCCGAGATCGGGATCACCCGA
GAGAAGTTCAACCTACATCCTCAATCCCGATCTATCCGAGATCCGAGGAATATCGAAATCGGGGCGCGCC
TGGCCTCCGCGCCGGGTTTTGGCGCCTCCCGCGGGCGCCCCCCTCGTCACGGCGAGCGCTGCCACGTCAG
ACGAAGGGCGCAGGAGCGTCCTGATCCTTCCGCCCGGACGCTCAGGACAGCGGCCCGCTGCTCATAAGAC
TCGGCCTTAGAACCCCAGTATCAGCAGAAGGACATTTTAGGACGGGACTTGGGTGACTCTAGGGCACTGG
TTTTCTTTCCAGAGAGCGGAACAGGCGAGGAAAAGTAGTCCCTTCTCGGCGATTCTGCGGAGGGATCTCC
GTGGGGCGGTGAACGCCGATGATTATATAAGGACGCGCCGGGTGTGGCACAGCTAGTTCCGTCGCAGCCG
GGATTTGGGTCGCGGTTCTTGTTTGTGGATCGCTGTGATCGTCACTTGGTGAGTAGCGGGCTGCTGGGCT
GGCCGGGGCTTTCGTGGCCGCCGGGCCGCTCGGTGGGACGGAAGCGTGTGGAGAGACCGCCAAGGGCTGT
AGTCTGGGTCCGCGAGCAAGGTTGCCCTGAACTGGGGGTTGGGGGGAGCGCAGCAAAATGGCGGCTGTTC
CCGAGTCTTGAATGGAAGACGCTTGTGAGGCGGGCTGTGAGGTCGTTGAAACAAGGTGGGGGGCATGGTG
GGCGGCAAGAACCCAAGGTCTTGAGCCCTTCGCTAATGCGGGAAAGCTCTTATTCGGGTGAGATGGGCTG
GGCACCATCTGGGGACCCTGACGTGAAGTTTGTCACTGACTGGAGAACTCGGTTTGTCGTCTGTTGCGGG
GGCGGCAGTTATGGCGGTGCCGTTGGGCAGTGCACCCGTACCTTTGGGAGCGCGCGCCCTCGTCGTGTCG
TGACGTCACCCGTTCTGTTGGCTTATAATGCAGGGTGGGGCCACCTGCCGGTAGGTGTGCGGTAGGCTTT
TCTCCGTCGCAGGACGCAGGGTTCGGGCCTAGGGTAGGCTCTCCTGAATCGACAGGCGCCGGACCTCTGG
TGAGGGGAGGGATAAGTGAGGCGTCAGTTTCTTTGGTCGGTTTTATGTACCTATCTTCTTAAGTAGCTGA
AGCTCCGGTTTTGAACTATGCGCTCGGGGTTGGCGAGTGTGTTTTGTGAAGTTTTTTAGGCACCTTTTGA
AATGTAATCATTTGGGTCAATATGTAATTTTCAGTGTTAGACTTGTAAATTGTCCGCTAAATTCTGGCCG
TTTTTGGCTTTTTTGTTAGACAACATGACCGAGTACAAGCCCACGGTGCGCCTCGCCACCCGCGACGACG
TCCCCAGGGCCGTACGCACCCTCGCCGCCGCGTTCGCCGACTACCCCGCCACGCGCCACACCGTCGATCC
GGACCGCCACATCGAGCGGGTCACCGAGCTGCAAGAACTCTTCCTCACGCGCGTCGGGCTCGACATCGGC
AAGGTGTGGGTCGCGGACGACGGCGCCGCGGTGGCGGTCTGGACCACGCCGGAGAGCGTCGAAGCGGGGG
CGGTGTTCGCCGAGATCGGCCCGCGCATGGCCGAGTTGAGCGGTTCCCGGCTGGCCGCGCAGCAACAGAT
GGAGGGCCTCCTGGCGCCGCACCGGCCCAAGGAGCCCGCGTGGTTCCTGGCCACCGTCGGCGTCTCGCCC
GACCACCAGGGCAAGGGTCTGGGCAGCGCCGTCGTGCTCCCCGGAGTGGAGGCCGCCGAGCGCGCCGGGG
TGCCCGCCTTCCTGGAGACCTCCGCGCCCCGCAACCTCCCCTTCTACGAGCGGCTCGGCTTCACCGTCAC
CGCCGACGTCGAGGTGCCCGAAGGACCGCGCACCTGGTGCATGACCCGCAAGCCCGGTGCCTAGGCTAGT
ATGTAAGCCTAGTCTTAGATAATAAAATCGCTATCCATCGAAGATGGATGTGTGTTGGTTTTTTGTGTGT
GTAACGCTAGGCGCGCCTGGTGTACCGAGAACGATCCTCTCAGTGCGAGTCTCGACGATCCATATCGTTG
CTTGGCAGTCAGCCAGTCGGAATCCAGCTTGGGACCCAGGAAGTCCAATCGTCAGATATTGTACTCAAGC
CTGGTCACGGCAGCGTACCGATCTGTTTAAACCTAGATATTGATAGTCTGATCGGTCAACGTATAATCGA
GTCCTAGCTTTTGCAAACATCTATCAAGAGACAGGATCAGCAGGAGGCTTTCGCATGAGTATTCAACATT
TCCGTGTCGCCCTTATTCCCTTTTTTGCGGCATTTTGCCTTCCTGTTTTTGCTCACCCAGAAACGCTGGT
GAAAGTAAAAGATGCTGAAGATCAGTTGGGTGCGCGAGTGGGTTACATCGAACTGGATCTCAACAGCGGT
AAGATCCTTGAGAGTTTTCGCCCCGAAGAACGCTTTCCAATGATGAGCACTTTTAAAGTTCTGCTATGTG
GCGCGGTATTATCCCGTATTGACGCCGGGCAAGAGCAACTCGGTCGCCGCATACACTATTCTCAGAATGA
CTTGGTTGAGTATTCACCAGTCACAGAAAAGCATCTTACGGATGGCATGACAGTAAGAGAATTATGCAGT
GCTGCCATAACCATGAGTGATAACACTGCGGCCAACTTACTTCTGACAACGATTGGAGGACCGAAGGAGC
TAACCGCTTTTTTGCACAACATGGGGGATCATGTAACTCGCCTTGATCGTTGGGAACCGGAGCTGAATGA
AGCCATACCAAACGACGAGCGTGACACCACGATGCCTGTAGCAATGGCAACAACCTTGCGTAAACTATTA
ACTGGCGAACTACTTACTCTAGCTTCCCGGCAACAGTTGATAGACTGGATGGAGGCGGATAAAGTTGCAG
GACCACTTCTGCGCTCGGCCCTTCCGGCTGGCTGGTTTATTGCTGATAAATCTGGAGCCGGTGAGCGTGG
GTCTCGCGGTATCATTGCAGCACTGGGGCCAGATGGTAAGCCCTCCCGTATCGTAGTTATCTACACGACG
GGGAGTCAGGCAACTATGGATGAACGAAATAGACAGATCGCTGAGATAGGTGCCTCACTGATTAAGCATT
GGTAACCGATTCTAGGTGCATTGGCGCAGAAAAAAATGCCTGATGCGACGCTGCGCGTCTTATACTCCCA
CATATGCCAGATTCAGCAACGGATACGGCTTCCCCAACTTGCCCACTTCCATACGTGTCCTCCTTACCAG
AAATTTATCCTTAAGATCGTTTAAACTCGACTCTGGCTCTATCGAATCTCCGTCGTTTCGAGCTTACGCG
AACAGCCGTGGCGCTCATTTGCTCGTCGGGCATCGAATCTCGTCAGCTATCGTCAGCTTACCTTTTTGGC
AGCGATCGCGGCTCCCGACATCTTGGACCATTAGCTCCACAGGTATCTTCTTCCCTCTAGTGGTCATAAC
AGCAGCTTCAGCTACCTCTCAATTCAAAAAACCCCTCAAGACCCGTTTAGAGGCCCCAAGGGGTTATGCT
ATCAATCGTTGCGTTACACACACAAAAAACCAACACACATCCATCTTCGATGGATAGCGATTTTATTATC
TAACTGCTGATCGAGTGTAGCCAGATCTAGTAATCAATTACGGGGTCATTAGTTCATAGCCCATATATGG
AGTTCCGCGTTACATAACTTACGGTAAATGGCCCGCCTGGCTGACCGCCCAACGACCCCCGCCCATTGAC
GTCAATAATGACGTATGTTCCCATAGTAACGCCAATAGGGACTTTCCATTGACGTCAATGGGTGGAGTAT
TTACGGTAAACTGCCCACTTGGCAGTACATCAAGTGTATCATATGCCAAGTACGCCCCCTATTGACGTCA
ATGACGGTAAATGGCCCGCCTGGCATTATGCCCAGTACATGACCTTATGGGACTTTCCTACTTGGCAGTA
CATCTACGTATTAGTCATCGCTATTACCATGCTGATGCGGTTTTGGCAGTACATCAATGGGCGTGGATAG
CGGTTTGACTCACGGGGATTTCCAAGTCTCCACCCCATTGACGTCAATGGGAGTTTGTTTTGGCACCAAA
ATCAACGGGACTTTCCAAAATGTCGTAACAACTCCGCCCCATTGACGCAAATGGGCGGTAGGCGTGTACG
GTGGGAGGTCTATATAAGCAGAGCTGGTTTAGTGAACCGTCAGATCAGATCTTTGTCGATCCTACCATCC
ACTCGACACACCCGCCAGCGGCCGC
Features (pLannotate 1.2.2; 19 found; start..end, strand, type, name):
    714..835     -  polyA_signal   SV40 poly(A) signal: SV40 polyadenylation signal
    858..927     -  CDS            large T antigen (fragment): large T antigen from SV40 (simian virus 40)
    950..996     +  terminator     T7 terminator: transcription terminator for bacteriophage T7 RNA polymerase
   1026..1162    +  terminator     rrnG terminator: transcription terminator from the E. coli ribosomal RNA rrnG operon (Albrechtsen et al., 1991)
   1207..1278    +  misc_feature   3' β-globin insulator: insulator downstream of the human β-globin locus (Farrell et al., 2002)
   1504..2092    -  rep_origin     ori: high-copy-number ColE1/pMB1/pBR322/pUC origin of replication
   2264..2328    -  CDS            bla(M) (fragment): β-lactamase lacking the signal sequence; bla(M); allows cytosolic expression of β-lactamase
   2592..3801    +  promoter       UbC promoter: human ubiquitin C promoter
   3805..4402    +  CDS            PuroR (fragment): puromycin N-acetyltransferase; pac from Streptomyces; confers resistance to puromycin
   4431..4479    +  polyA_signal   poly(A) signal: synthetic polyadenylation signal
   4745..5605    +  CDS            AmpR: β-lactamase; bla; confers resistance to ampicillin, carbenicillin, and related antibiotics
   5618..5754    +  terminator     rrnG terminator: transcription terminator from the E. coli ribosomal RNA rrnG operon (Albrechtsen et al., 1991)
   5899..5970    +  misc_feature   5' β-globin insulator: insulator upstream of the human β-globin locus (Farrell et al., 2002)
   5975..6021    -  terminator     T7 terminator: transcription terminator for bacteriophage T7 RNA polymerase
   6039..6087    -  polyA_signal   poly(A) signal: synthetic polyadenylation signal
   6168..6471    +  enhancer       CMV enhancer: human cytomegalovirus immediate early enhancer
   6544..6561    -  promoter       CMV promoter (fragment): human cytomegalovirus (CMV) immediate early promoter
   6624..6675    +  promoter       CMVd2 promoter: truncated human cytomegalovirus (CMV) immediate early promoter that yields moderately reduced expression relative to the full-length promoter
   6744..601     +  CDS            R1A_SARS2 (fragment) (across the origin): Experimental evidence at protein level: Swiss-Prot protein existence level 1. [Non-structural protein 10]: Plays a pivotal role in viral transcription by stimulating both nsp14 3'-5' exoribonuclease and nsp16 2'-O-methyltransferase activities. Therefore plays an essential role in viral mRNAs cap methylation. From Severe acute respiratory syndrome coronavirus 2 (2019-nCoV) (SARS-CoV-2).
