[The description below was written by a language model from this plasmid's Addgene catalogue record and pLannotate feature annotations shown in this document.]
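Description:
pGBW-m4133945 is a mammalian expression plasmid for wild-type SARS-CoV-2 nsp8, a non-structural protein released from the ORF1ab replicase polyprotein. It is built on the pTwist_CMV_Puro_6 backbone. It is propagated in E. coli from a high-copy ColE1/pUC-type origin with ampicillin selection through a full-length β-lactamase gene. A separate cassette, in which the human ubiquitin C promoter drives puromycin N-acetyltransferase followed by a synthetic poly(A) signal, allows puromycin selection of transfected mammalian cells.

The nsp8 coding sequence (about 0.6 kb) spans the numbering origin of the 6,745 nt circular sequence. The automated annotation recognises it only as a fragment of the SARS-CoV-2 replicase polyprotein 1a; the descriptive text attached to that hit concerns nsp10 and is generic polyprotein annotation, not a description of this insert. Expression is driven by CMV immediate-early enhancer and promoter elements immediately upstream, and transcripts end at an SV40 polyadenylation signal downstream, where a short remnant of SV40 large T antigen sequence is also annotated. According to the catalogue entry, the backbone adds a C-terminal S-tag preceded by a TEV protease cleavage site, which would permit detection or affinity capture of nsp8 and subsequent tag removal. These tag elements are not individually annotated in the feature table.

The expression unit is bracketed by short β-globin insulator elements, bacterial rrnG and T7 terminators, and an additional synthetic poly(A) signal, an arrangement that shields it from transcriptional read-through from neighbouring regions. The plasmid suits transient or puromycin-selected expression of tagged nsp8 in mammalian cells, though the record gives no more specific application.
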