Addgene plasmid #152708: pGBW-m4133945
Purpose: Mammalian expression plasmid for SARS-CoV-2 nsp8
Depositing lab: Ginkgo Bioworks & Benjie Chen. Depositing organization: Ginkgo Bioworks.
Backbone
  Vector backbone: pTwist_CMV_Puro_6
  Backbone size w/o insert (bp): 6080
  Vector type: Mammalian Expression
  Selectable markers: Puromycin
Growth in bacteria
  Bacterial resistance: Ampicillin, 100 μg/mL
  Growth temperature: 37°C
  Growth strain: DH5alpha
  Copy number: High Copy
Gene/Insert
  Gene/Insert name: SARS-CoV-2 nsp8
  Species: Severe acute respiratory syndrome coronavirus 2
  Insert size (bp): 587
  Mutation: wt
  Entrez Gene: ORF1ab (a.k.a. GU280_gp01)
  Promoter: CMV
  Tag / fusion protein: Cleavable TEV;S-tag (C terminal on backbone)
  Cloning method: Unknown
Resource information
  A portion of this plasmid was derived from a plasmid made by: GinkgoBioworks
Depositor comments: NCBI reference sequence: YP_009725304.1
How to cite: pGBW-m4133945 was a gift from Ginkgo Bioworks & Benjie Chen (Addgene plasmid # 152708 ; http://n2t.net/addgene:152708 ; RRID:Addgene_152708)
